>Addgene plasmid #144841 | TFORF3365 | addgene full sequence | sequence record 404407 | Addgene NGS Result
TTAATGTAGTCTTATGCAATACTCTTGTAGTCTTGCAACATGGTAACGATGAGTTAGCAACATGCCTTAC
AAGGAGAGAAAAAGCACCGTGCATGCCGATTGGTGGAAGTAAGGTGGTACGATCGTGCCTTATTAGGAAG
GCAACAGACGGGTCTGACATGGATTGGACGAACCACTGAATTGCCGCATTGCAGAGATATTGTATTTAAG
TGCCTAGCTCGATACATAAACGGGTCTCTCTGGTTAGACCAGATCTGAGCCTGGGAGCTCTCTGGCTAAC
TAGGGAACCCACTGCTTAAGCCTCAATAAAGCTTGCCTTGAGTGCTTCAAGTAGTGTGTGCCCGTCTGTT
GTGTGACTCTGGTAACTAGAGATCCCTCAGACCCTTTTAGTCAGTGTGGAAAATCTCTAGCAGTGGCGCC
CGAACAGGGACTTGAAAGCGAAAGGGAAACCAGAGGAGCTCTCTCGACGCAGGACTCGGCTTGCTGAAGC
GCGCACGGCAAGAGGCGAGGGGCGGCGACTGGTGAGTACGCCAAAAATTTTGACTAGCGGAGGCTAGAAG
GAGAGAGATGGGTGCGAGAGCGTCAGTATTAAGCGGGGGAGAATTAGATCGCGATGGGAAAAAATTCGGT
TAAGGCCAGGGGGAAAGAAAAAATATAAATTAAAACATATAGTATGGGCAAGCAGGGAGCTAGAACGATT
CGCAGTTAATCCTGGCCTGTTAGAAACATCAGAAGGCTGTAGACAAATACTGGGACAGCTACAACCATCC
CTTCAGACAGGATCAGAAGAACTTAGATCATTATATAATACAGTAGCAACCCTCTATTGTGTGCATCAAA
GGATAGAGATAAAAGACACCAAGGAAGCTTTAGACAAGATAGAGGAAGAGCAAAACAAAAGTAAGACCAC
CGCACAGCAAGCGGCCGCTGATCTTCAGACCTGGAGGAGGAGATATGAGGGACAATTGGAGAAGTGAATT
ATATAAATATAAAGTAGTAAAAATTGAACCATTAGGAGTAGCACCCACCAAGGCAAAGAGAAGAGTGGTG
CAGAGAGAAAAAAGAGCAGTGGGAATAGGAGCTTTGTTCCTTGGGTTCTTGGGAGCAGCAGGAAGCACTA
TGGGCGCAGCGTCAATGACGCTGACGGTACAGGCCAGACAATTATTGTCTGGTATAGTGCAGCAGCAGAA
CAATTTGCTGAGGGCTATTGAGGCGCAACAGCATCTGTTGCAACTCACAGTCTGGGGCATCAAGCAGCTC
CAGGCAAGAATCCTGGCTGTGGAAAGATACCTAAAGGATCAACAGCTCCTGGGGATTTGGGGTTGCTCTG
GAAAACTCATTTGCACCACTGCTGTGCCTTGGAATGCTAGTTGGAGTAATAAATCTCTGGAACAGATTTG
GAATCACACGACCTGGATGGAGTGGGACAGAGAAATTAACAATTACACAAGCTTAATACACTCCTTAATT
GAAGAATCGCAAAACCAGCAAGAAAAGAATGAACAAGAATTATTGGAATTAGATAAATGGGCAAGTTTGT
GGAATTGGTTTAACATAACAAATTGGCTGTGGTATATAAAATTATTCATAATGATAGTAGGAGGCTTGGT
AGGTTTAAGAATAGTTTTTGCTGTACTTTCTATAGTGAATAGAGTTAGGCAGGGATATTCACCATTATCG
TTTCAGACCCACCTCCCAACCCCGAGGGGACCCATGCATTGCATCTCAATTAGTCAGCAACCAGGTGTGG
AAAGTCCCCAGGCTCCCCAGCAGGCAGAAGTATGCAAAGCATGCGTCTCAATTAGTCAGCAACCATAGTC
CCGCCCCTAACTCCGCCCATCCCGCCCCTAACTCCGCCCAGTTCCGCCCATTCTCCGCCCCATGGCTGAC
TAATTTTTTTTATTTATGCAGAGGCCGAGGCCGCCTCGGCCTCTGAGCTATTCCAGAAGTAGTGAGGAGG
CTTTTTTGGAGGCCTAGGCTTTTGCAAAAAGCTTTCTAGAGGTACCACCGGAGCTTACCATGACCGAGTA
CAAGCCCACGGTGCGCCTCGCCACCCGCGACGACGTCCCCAGGGCCGTACGCACCCTCGCCGCCGCGTTC
GCCGACTACCCCGCCACGCGCCACACCGTCGATCCGGACCGCCACATCGAGCGGGTCACCGAGCTGCAAG
AACTCTTCCTCACGCGCGTCGGGCTCGACATCGGCAAGGTGTGGGTCGCGGACGACGGCGCCGCCGTGGC
GGTCTGGACCACGCCGGAGAGCGTCGAAGCGGGGGCGGTGTTCGCCGAGATCGGCCCGCGCATGGCCGAG
TTGAGCGGTTCCCGGCTGGCCGCGCAGCAACAGATGGAAGGCCTCCTGGCGCCGCACCGGCCCAAGGAGC
CCGCGTGGTTCCTGGCCACCGTCGGCGTCTCGCCCGACCACCAGGGCAAGGGTCTGGGCAGCGCCGTCGT
GCTCCCCGGAGTGGAGGCGGCCGAGCGCGCCGGGGTGCCCGCCTTCCTGGAGACCTCCGCGCCCCGCAAC
CTCCCCTTCTACGAGCGGCTCGGCTTCACCGTCACCGCCGACGTCGAGGTGCCCGAAGGACCGCGCACCT
GGTGCATGACCCGCAAGCCCGGTGCCAGTTAACGAATTCTAGATCTTGAGACAAATGGCAGTATTCATCC
ACAATTTTAAAAGAAAAGGGGGGATTGGGGGGTACAGTGCAGGGGAAAGAATAGTAGACATAATAGCAAC
AGACATACAAACTAAAGAATTACAAAAACAAATTACAAAAATTCAAAATTTTCGGGTTTATTACAGGGAC
AGCAGAGATCCACTTTGGCGCCGGCTCGAGGCCTGCAGGTGCAAAGATGGATAAAGTTTTAAACAGAGAG
GAATCTTTGCAGCTAATGGACCTTCTAGGTCTTGAAAGGAGTGGGAATTGGCTCCGGTGCCCGTCAGTGG
GCAGAGCGCACATCGCCCACAGTCCCCGAGAAGTTGGGGGGAGGGGTCGGCAATTGAACCGGTGCCTAGA
GAAGGTGGCGCGGGGTAAACTGGGAAAGTGATGTCGTGTACTGGCTCCGCCTTTTTCCCGAGGGTGGGGG
AGAACCGTATATAAGTGCAGTAGTCGCCGTGAACGTTCTTTTTCGCAACGGGTTTGCCGCCAGAACACAG
GTAAGTGCCGTGTGTGGTTCCCGCGGGCCTGGCCTCTTTACGGGTTATGGCCCTTGCGTGCCTTGAATTA
CTTCCACCTGGCTGCAGTACGTGATTCTTGATCCCGAGCTTCGGGTTGGAAGTGGGTGGGAGAGTTCGAG
GCCTTGCGCTTAAGGAGCCCCTTCGCCTCGTGCTTGAGTTGAGGCCTGGCCTGGGCGCTGGGGCCGCCGC
GTGCGAATCTGGTGGCACCTTCGCGCCTGTCTCGCTGCTTTCGATAAGTCTCTAGCCATTTAAAATTTTT
GATGACCTGCTGCGACGCTTTTTTTCTGGCAAGATAGTCTTGTAAATGCGGGCCAAGATCTGCACACTGG
TATTTCGGTTTTTGGGGCCGCGGGCGGCGACGGGGCCCGTGCGTCCCAGCGCACATGTTCGGCGAGGCGG
GGCCTGCGAGCGCGGCCACCGAGAATCGGACGGGGGTAGTCTCAAGCTGGCCGGCCTGCTCTGGTGCCTG
GCCTCGCGCCGCCGTGTATCGCCCCGCCCTGGGCGGCAAGGCTGGCCCGGTCGGCACCAGTTGCGTGAGC
GGAAAGATGGCCGCTTCCCGGCCCTGCTGCAGGGAGCTCAAAATGGAGGACGCGGCGCTCGGGAGAGCGG
GCGGGTGAGTCACCCACACAAAGGAAAAGGGCCTTTCCGTCCTCAGCCGTCGCTTCATGTGACTCCACGG
AGTACCGGGCGCCGTCCAGGCACCTCGATTAGTTCTCGAGCTTTTGGAGTACGTCGTCTTTAGGTTGGGG
GGAGGGGTTTTATGCGATGGAGTTTCCCCACACTGAGTGGGTGGAGACTGAAGTTAGGCCAGCTTGGCAC
TTGATGTAATTCTCCTTGGAATTTGCCCTTTTTGAGTTTGGATCTTGGTTCATTCTCAAGCCTCAGACAG
TGGTTCAAAGTTTTTTTCTTCCATTTCAGGTGTCGTGAGGCTAGCATCGATTGATCAACAAGTTTGTACA
AAAAAGTTGGCATGTTAGGAACTGTGAAGATGGAAGGGCATGAAACCAGCGACTGGAACAGCTACTACGC
AGACACGCAGGAGGCCTACTCCTCCGTCCCGGTCAGCAACATGAACTCAGGCCTGGGCTCCATGAACTCC
ATGAACACCTACATGACCATGAACACCATGACTACGAGCGGCAACATGACCCCGGCGTCCTTCAACATGT
CCTATGCCAACCCGGGCCTAGGGGCCGGCCTGAGTCCCGGCGCAGTAGCCGGCATGCCGGGGGGCTCGGC
GGGCGCCATGAACAGCATGACTGCGGCCGGCGTGACGGCCATGGGTACGGCGCTGAGCCCGAGCGGCATG
GGCGCCATGGGTGCGCAGCAGGCGGCCTCCATGAATGGCCTGGGCCCCTACGCGGCCGCCATGAACCCGT
GCATGAGCCCCATGGCGTACGCGCCGTCCAACCTGGGCCGCAGCCGCGCGGGCGGCGGCGGCGACGCCAA
GACGTTCAAGCGCAGCTACCCGCACGCCAAGCCGCCCTACTCGTACATCTCGCTCATCACCATGGCCATC
CAGCAGGCGCCCAGCAAGATGCTCACGCTGAGCGAGATCTACCAGTGGATCATGGACCTCTTCCCCTATT
ACCGGCAGAACCAGCAGCGCTGGCAGAACTCCATCCGCCACTCGCTGTCCTTCAATGACTGCTTCGTCAA
GGTGGCACGCTCCCCGGACAAGCCGGGCAAGGGCTCCTACTGGACGCTGCACCCGGACTCCGGCAACATG
TTCGAGAACGGCTGCTACTTGCGCCGCCAGAAGCGCTTCAAGTGCGAGAAGCAGCCGGGGGCCGGCGGCG
GGGGCGGGAGCGGAAGCGGGGGCAGCGGCGCCAAGGGCGGCCCTGAGAGCCGCAAGGACCCCTCTGGCGC
CTCTAACCCCAGCGCCGACTCGCCCCTCCATCGGGGTGTGCACGGGAAGACCGGCCAGCTAGAGGGCGCG
CCGGCCCCCGGGCCCGCCGCCAGCCCCCAGACTCTGGACCACAGTGGGGCGACGGCGACAGGGGGCGCCT
CGGAGTTGAAGACTCCAGCCTCCTCAACTGCGCCCCCCATAAGCTCCGGGCCCGGGGCGCTGGCCTCTGT
GCCCGCCTCTCACCCGGCACACGGCTTGGCACCCCACGAGTCCCAGCTGCACCTGAAAGGGGACCCCCAC
TACTCCTTCAACCACCCGTTCTCCATCAACAACCTCATGTCCTCCTCGGAGCAGCAGCATAAGCTGGACT
TCAAGGCATACGAACAGGCACTGCAATACTCGCCTTACGGCTCTACGTTGCCCGCCAGCCTGCCTCTAGG
CAGCGCCTCGGTGACCACCAGGAGCCCCATCGAGCCCTCAGCCCTGGAGCCGGCGTACTACCAAGGTGTG
TATTCCAGACCCGTCCTAAACACTTCCTACCCAACTTTCTTGTACAAAGTGGTTGATATCGGTAAGCCTA
TCCCTAACCCTCTCCTCGGTCTCGATTCTACGTAGTAATGAACTAGTCCGTAACTTGAAAGTATTTCGAT
TTCTTGGCTTTATATATCTTGTGGAAAGGACGATATGTAGCACCTGAGTCTTCCTCGACGCGTTAAGTCG
ACAATCAACCTCTGGATTACAAAATTTGTGAAAGATTGACTGGTATTCTTAACTATGTTGCTCCTTTTAC
GCTATGTGGATACGCTGCTTTAATGCCTTTGTATCATGCTATTGCTTCCCGTATGGCTTTCATTTTCTCC
TCCTTGTATAAATCCTGGTTGCTGTCTCTTTATGAGGAGTTGTGGCCCGTTGTCAGGCAACGTGGCGTGG
TGTGCACTGTGTTTGCTGACGCAACCCCCACTGGTTGGGGCATTGCCACCACCTGTCAGCTCCTTTCCGG
GACTTTCGCTTTCCCCCTCCCTATTGCCACGGCGGAACTCATCGCCGCCTGCCTTGCCCGCTGCTGGACA
GGGGCTCGGCTGTTGGGCACTGACAATTCCGTGGTGTTGTCGGGGAAATCATCGTCCTTTCCTTGGCTGC
TCGCCTGTGTTGCCACCTGGATTCTGCGCGGGACGTCCTTCTGCTACGTCCCTTCGGCCCTCAATCCAGC
GGACCTTCCTTCCCGCGGCCTGCTGCCGGCTCTGCGGCCTCTTCCGCGTCTTCGCCTTCGCCCTCAGACG
AGTCGGATCTCCCTTTGGGCCGCCTCCCCGCGTCGACTTTAAGACCAATGACTTACAAGGCAGCTGTAGA
TCTTAGCCACTTTTTAAAAGAAAAGGGGGGACTGGAAGGGCTAATTCACTCCCAACGAAGACAAGATCTG
CTTTTTGCTTGTACTGGGTCTCTCTGGTTAGACCAGATCTGAGCCTGGGAGCTCTCTGGCTAACTAGGGA
ACCCACTGCTTAAGCCTCAATAAAGCTTGCCTTGAGTGCTTCAAGTAGTGTGTGCCCGTCTGTTGTGTGA
CTCTGGTAACTAGAGATCCCTCAGACCCTTTTAGTCAGTGTGGAAAATCTCTAGCAGTACGTATAGTAGT
TCATGTCATCTTATTATTCAGTATTTATAACTTGCAAAGAAATGAATATCAGAGAGTGAGAGGAACTTGT
TTATTGCAGCTTATAATGGTTACAAATAAAGCAATAGCATCACAAATTTCACAAATAAAGCATTTTTTTC
ACTGCATTCTAGTTGTGGTTTGTCCAAACTCATCAATGTATCTTATCATGTCTGGCTCTAGCTATCCCGC
CCCTAACTCCGCCCATCCCGCCCCTAACTCCGCCCAGTTCCGCCCATTCTCCGCCCCATGGCTGACTAAT
TTTTTTTATTTATGCAGAGGCCGAGGCCGCCTCGGCCTCTGAGCTATTCCAGAAGTAGTGAGGAGGCTTT
TTTGGAGGCCTAGGGACGTACCCAATTCGCCCTATAGTGAGTCGTATTACGCGCGCTCACTGGCCGTCGT
TTTACAACGTCGTGACTGGGAAAACCCTGGCGTTACCCAACTTAATCGCCTTGCAGCACATCCCCCTTTC
GCCAGCTGGCGTAATAGCGAAGAGGCCCGCACCGATCGCCCTTCCCAACAGTTGCGCAGCCTGAATGGCG
AATGGG
[124 nt withheld, positions 7217-7340]
C
[91 nt withheld, positions 7342-7432]
A
[49 nt withheld, positions 7434-7482]
CCTTTGACGTTGGAGTCCACGTTCTTT
[37 nt withheld, positions 7510-7546]
ACCCTATCTCGGTCTATTCTTTTGATTTATAAGGGATTTTGCCGATTTCGGCCTATTGGTTAAAAAATGA
GCTGATTTAACAAAAATTTAACGCGAATTTTAACAAAATATTAACGCTTACAATTTAGGTGGCACTTTTC
GGGGAAATGTGCGCGGAACCCCTATTTGTTTATTTTTCTAAATACATTCAAATATGTATCCGCTCATGAG
ACAATAACCCTGATAAATGCTTCAATAATATTGAAAAAGGAAGAGTATGAGTATTCAACATTTCCGTGTC
GCCCTTATTCCCTTTTTTGCGGCATTTTGCCTTCCTGTTTTTGCTCACCCAGAAACGCTGGTGAAAGTAA
AAGATGCTGAAGATCAGTTGGGTGCACGAGTGGGTTACATCGAACTGGATCTCAACAGCGGTAAGATCCT
TGAGAGTTTTCGCCCCGAAGAACGTTTTCCAATGATGAGCACTTTTAAAGTTCTGCTATGTGGCGCGGTA
TTATCCCGTATTGACGCCGGGCAAGAGCAACTCGGTCGCCGCATACACTATTCTCAGAATGACTTGGTTG
AGTACTCACCAGTCACAGAAAAGCATCTTACGGATGGCATGACAGTAAGAGAATTATGCAGTGCTGCCAT
AACCATGAGTGATAACACTGCGGCCAACTTACTTCTGACAACGATCGGAGGACCGAAGGAGCTAACCGCT
TTTTTGCACAACATGGGGGATCATGTAACTCGCCTTGATCGTTGGGAACCGGAGCTGAATGAAGCCATAC
CAAACGACGAGCGTGACACCACGATGCCTGTAGCAATGGCAACAACGTTGCGCAAACTATTAACTGGCGA
ACTACTTACTCTAGCTTCCCGGCAACAATTAATAGACTGGATGGAGGCGGATAAAGTTGCAGGACCACTT
CTGCGCTCGGCCCTTCCGGCTGGCTGGTTTATTGCTGATAAATCTGGAGCCGGTGAGCGTGGGTCTCGCG
GTATCATTGCAGCACTGGGGCCAGATGGTAAGCCCTCCCGTATCGTAGTTATCTACACGACGGGGAGTCA
GGCAACTATGGATGAACGAAATAGACAGATCGCTGAGATAGGTGCCTCACTGATTAAGCATTGGTAACTG
TCAGACCAAGTTTACTCATATATACTTTAGATTGATTTAAAACTTCATTTTTAATTTAAAAGGATCTAGG
TGAAGATCCTTTTTGATAATCTCATGACCAAAATCCCTTAACGTGAGTTTTCGTTCCACTGAGCGTCAGA
CCCCGTAGAAAAGATCAAAGGATCTTCTTGAGATCCTTTTTTTCTGCGCGTAATCTGCTGCTTGCAAACA
AAAAAACCACCGCTACCAGCGGTGGTTTGTTTGCCGGATCAAGAGCTACCAACTCTTTTTCCGAAGGTAA
CTGGCTTCAGCAGAGCGCAGATACCAAATACTGTTCTTCTAGTGTAGCCGTAGTTAGGCCACCACTTCAA
GAACTCTGTAGCACCGCCTACATACCTCGCTCTGCTAATCCTGTTACCAGTGGCTGCTGCCAGTGGCGAT
AAGTCGTGTCTTACCGGGTTGGACTCAAGACGATAGTTACCGGATAAGGCGCAGCGGTCGGGCTGAACGG
GGGGTTCGTGCACACAGCCCAGCTTGGAGCGAACGACCTACACCGAACTGAGATACCTACAGCGTGAGCT
ATGAGAAAGCGCCACGCTTCCCGAAGGGAGAAAGGCGGACAGGTATCCGGTAAGCGGCAGGGTCGGAACA
GGAGAGCGCACGAGGGAGCTTCCAGGGGGAAACGCCTGGTATCTTTATAGTCCTGTCGGGTTTCGCCACC
TCTGACTTGAGCGTCGATTTTTGTGATGCTCGTCAGGGGGGCGGAGCCTATGGAAAAACGCCAGCAACGC
GGCCTTTTTACGGTTCCTGGCCTTTTGCTGGCCTTTTGCTCACATGTTCTTTCCTGCGTTATCCCCTGAT
TCTGTGGATAACCGTATTACCGCCTTTGAGTGAGCTGATACCGCTCGCCGCAGCCGAACGACCGAGCGCA
GCGAGTCAGTGAGCGAGGAAGCGGAAGAGCGCCCAATACGCAAACCGCCTCTCCCCGCGCGTTGGCCGAT
TCATTAATGCAGCTGGCACGACAGGTTTCCCGACTGGAAAGCGGGCAGTGAGCGCAACGCAATTAATGTG
AGTTAGCTCACTCATTAGGCACCCCAGGCTTTACACTTTATGCTTCCGGCTCGTATGTTGTGTGGAATTG
TGAGCGGATAACAATTTCACACAGGAAACAGCTATGACCATGATTACGCCAAGCGCGCAATTAACCCTCA
CTAAAGGGAACAAAAGCTGGAGCTGCAAGC
Features (pLannotate 1.2.2; 34 found; start..end, strand, type, name):
      5..231     +  promoter       RSV promoter: Rous sarcoma virus enhancer/promoter
    232..412     +  LTR            5' LTR (truncated): truncated 5' long terminal repeat (LTR) from HIV-1
    459..584     +  misc_feature   HIV-1 Ψ: packaging signal of human immunodeficiency virus type 1
    568..931     +  CDS            HIV-1 gag (fragment): gag protein from human immunodeficiency virus 1; gag
   1077..1310    +  misc_feature   RRE: The Rev response element (RRE) of HIV-1 allows for Rev-dependent mRNA export from the nucleus to the cytoplasm.
   1687..1713    +  CDS            Rev (fragment): human immunodeficiency virus 1 (HIV-1) Rev protein; rev; enhances nuclear export of unspliced and incompletely spliced viral mRNAs
   1720..1743    +  promoter       SV40 promoter (fragment): SV40 early promoter
   1744..1815    +  promoter       SV40 promoter (fragment): SV40 enhancer and early promoter
   1839..1974    +  rep_origin     SV40 ori: SV40 origin of replication
   2020..2616    +  CDS            PuroR (fragment): puromycin N-acetyltransferase; pac from Streptomyces; confers resistance to puromycin
   2665..2782    +  misc_feature   cPPT/CTS: central polypurine tract and central termination sequence of HIV-1
   2847..2913    +  CDS            small t antigen (fragment): SV40 (simian virus 40) small t antigen
   2920..4098    +  promoter       EF-1α promoter: strong constitutive promoter for human elongation factor EF-1α
   4119..4136    +  protein_bind   attB1 (fragment): mutant version of attB; core recombination site for the Gateway® BP reaction BP Clonase™
   4142..5557    +  CDS            FOXA1: FOXA1_HUMAN - Also known as HNF3A, TCF3A. Experimental evidence at protein level: Swiss-Prot protein existence level 1. Transcription factor that is involved in embryonic development, establishment of tissue-specific gene expression and regulation of gene expression in differentiated tissues. Is thought to act as a 'pioneer' factor opening the compacted chromatin for other proteins through interactions with nucleosomal core histones and thereby replacing linker histones at target enhancer and/or promoter sites. Binds DNA with the consensus sequence 5'- [AC]A[AT]T[AG]TT[GT][AG][CT]T[CT]-3' (By
   5559..5583    -  protein_bind   attB2: mutant version of attB; recombination site for the Gateway® BP reaction BP Clonase™
   5591..5632    +  CDS            V5 tag: epitope tag from simian virus 5
   5648..5701    +  promoter       U6 promoter (fragment): RNA polymerase III promoter for human U6 snRNA
   5743..6331    +  misc_feature   WPRE: woodchuck hepatitis virus posttranscriptional regulatory element
   6382..6401    +  misc_feature   cPPT/CTS (fragment): central polypurine tract and central termination sequence of HIV-1
   6403..6636    +  LTR            3' LTR (ΔU3): self-inactivating 3' long terminal repeat (LTR) from HIV-1
   6714..6835    +  polyA_signal   SV40 poly(A) signal: SV40 polyadenylation signal
   6875..7010    +  rep_origin     SV40 ori: SV40 origin of replication
   7031..7049    -  promoter       T7 promoter: promoter for bacteriophage T7 RNA polymerase
   7057..7212    +  CDS            lacZα (fragment): LacZα fragment of β-galactosidase; lacZ fragment
   7217..7645    +  rep_origin     f1 ori (sequence partly withheld): f1 bacteriophage origin of replication; arrow indicates direction of (+) strand synthesis
   7698..7802    +  promoter       AmpR promoter: bla
   7803..8663    +  CDS            AmpR: β-lactamase; bla; confers resistance to ampicillin, carbenicillin, and related antibiotics
   8834..9422    +  rep_origin     ori: high-copy-number ColE1/pMB1/pBR322/pUC origin of replication
   9605..9697    +  CDS            lacI (fragment): lac repressor; lacI; The lac repressor binds to the lac operator to inhibit transcription in E. coli. This inhibition can be relieved by adding lactose or isopropyl-β-D-thiogalactopyranoside (IPTG).
   9710..9731    +  protein_bind   CAP binding site: CAP binding activates transcription in the presence of cAMP. E. coli catabolite activator protein
   9746..9776    +  promoter       lac promoter: promoter for the E. coli lac operon
   9784..9800    +  protein_bind   lac operator: The lac repressor binds to the lac operator to inhibit transcription in E. coli. This inhibition can be relieved by adding lactose or isopropyl-β-D-thiogalactopyranoside (IPTG). lac repressor encoded by lacI
   9845..9863    +  promoter       T3 promoter: promoter for bacteriophage T3 RNA polymerase
