[The description below was written by a language model from this plasmid's Addgene catalogue record and pLannotate feature annotations shown in this document.]
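Description:
TFORF3365 is a lentiviral mammalian expression plasmid built on the pLX_TRC317 backbone and carrying the human transcription factor FOXA1 (also known as HNF3A or TCF3A). It belongs to a barcoded transcription factor ORF collection in which each clone carries a unique 24-bp barcode, so that the overexpressed factor can be identified in pooled screens. The barcode is not annotated as a separate feature in the table. In bacteria the plasmid is maintained through a high-copy ColE1/pUC-type origin with ampicillin resistance, and an f1 origin is also present. The depositor notes that recombination can occur, which is a common concern with LTR-containing plasmids.

The viral portion has a third-generation, self-inactivating layout. An RSV promoter drives a truncated HIV-1 5' LTR, followed by the Ψ packaging signal with a partial gag sequence, the Rev response element for Rev-dependent nuclear export of the genomic RNA, a cPPT/CTS element, and a ΔU3 3' LTR with a downstream SV40 polyadenylation signal. Two cassettes sit within the transferred region. The first is an SV40 early promoter driving puromycin N-acetyltransferase, for selecting transduced cells. The second is the strong constitutive EF-1α promoter driving the FOXA1 ORF. The ORF was introduced by Gateway cloning and is flanked by attB1 and attB2 sites, with a V5 epitope tag immediately after attB2, fused to the C terminus for detection. A WPRE downstream of the cassette enhances transcript stability and expression.

The construct is suited to producing lentivirus for stable FOXA1 overexpression, either on its own or in pooled screens of transcription factor-directed differentiation.
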