Addgene plasmid #144841: TFORF3365
Purpose: Lentiviral vector for overexpressing transcription factor ORFs with unique 24-bp barcodes. Barcodes facilitate identification of transcription factors in pooled screens.
Depositing lab: Feng Zhang. Depositing organization: Broad Institute. Publication: A transcription factor atlas of directed differentiation. Joung J, Ma S, Tay T, Geiger-Schuller KR, Kirchgatterer PC, Verdine VK, Guo B, Arias-Garcia MA, Allen WE, Singh A, Kuksenko O, Abudayyeh OO, Gootenberg JS, Fu Z, Macrae RK, Buenrostro JD, Regev A, Zhang F. Cell. 2023 Jan 5;186(1):209-229.e26. doi: 10.1016/j.cell.2022.11.026. PubMed 36608654.
Backbone
  Vector backbone: pLX_TRC317
  Backbone manufacturer: Broad Institute Genetic Perturbation Platform
  Backbone size w/o insert (bp): 8264
  Vector type: Mammalian Expression, Lentiviral
  Selectable markers: Puromycin
Growth in bacteria
  Bacterial resistance: Ampicillin, 100 μg/mL
  Growth temperature: 37°C
  Growth strain: NEB Stable
  Copy number: High Copy
Gene/Insert
  Gene/Insert name: FOXA1
  Species: H. sapiens (human)
  Insert size (bp): 1622
  Entrez Gene: FOXA1 (a.k.a. HNF3A, TCF3A)
  Promoter: EF1a
  Tag / fusion protein: V5 (C terminal on insert)
  Cloning method: Gateway Cloning
  Sequencing primers: 5′ GGGTGGAGACTGAAGTTAGGCCAG; 3′ CACATAGCGTAAAAGGAGCAACATAG
Resource information
  A portion of this plasmid was derived from a plasmid made by: Broad Institute Genetic Perturbation Platform
Terms and licenses: Academic/Nonprofit Terms; Industry Terms: Not Available to Industry
Depositor comments: NM_004496.3 Please test multiple small colonies in case of plasmid recombination. To make this collection available in a timely manner, a portion of this collection was not fully sequenced by Addgene. If an Addgene verified full plasmid sequence is not available, please contact us prior to placing an order to request the full sequence.
How to cite: TFORF3365 was a gift from Feng Zhang (Addgene plasmid # 144841 ; http://n2t.net/addgene:144841 ; RRID:Addgene_144841)
