>Addgene plasmid #144841 | TFORF3365 | depositor partial sequence | sequence record 286638 | Insert
ATCGATTGATCAACAAGTTTGTACAAAAAAGTTGGCATGTTAGGAACTGTGAAGATGGAAGGGCATGAAA
CCAGCGACTGGAACAGCTACTACGCAGACACGCAGGAGGCCTACTCCTCCGTCCCGGTCAGCAACATGAA
CTCAGGCCTGGGCTCCATGAACTCCATGAACACCTACATGACCATGAACACCATGACTACGAGCGGCAAC
ATGACCCCGGCGTCCTTCAACATGTCCTATGCCAACCCGGGCCTAGGGGCCGGCCTGAGTCCCGGCGCAG
TAGCCGGCATGCCGGGGGGCTCGGCGGGCGCCATGAACAGCATGACTGCGGCCGGCGTGACGGCCATGGG
TACGGCGCTGAGCCCGAGCGGCATGGGCGCCATGGGTGCGCAGCAGGCGGCCTCCATGAATGGCCTGGGC
CCCTACGCGGCCGCCATGAACCCGTGCATGAGCCCCATGGCGTACGCGCCGTCCAACCTGGGCCGCAGCC
GCGCGGGCGGCGGCGGCGACGCCAAGACGTTCAAGCGCAGCTACCCGCACGCCAAGCCGCCCTACTCGTA
CATCTCGCTCATCACCATGGCCATCCAGCAGGCGCCCAGCAAGATGCTCACGCTGAGCGAGATCTACCAG
TGGATCATGGACCTCTTCCCCTATTACCGGCAGAACCAGCAGCGCTGGCAGAACTCCATCCGCCACTCGC
TGTCCTTCAATGACTGCTTCGTCAAGGTGGCACGCTCCCCGGACAAGCCGGGCAAGGGCTCCTACTGGAC
GCTGCACCCGGACTCCGGCAACATGTTCGAGAACGGCTGCTACTTGCGCCGCCAGAAGCGCTTCAAGTGC
GAGAAGCAGCCGGGGGCCGGCGGCGGGGGCGGGAGCGGAAGCGGGGGCAGCGGCGCCAAGGGCGGCCCTG
AGAGCCGCAAGGACCCCTCTGGCGCCTCTAACCCCAGCGCCGACTCGCCCCTCCATCGGGGTGTGCACGG
GAAGACCGGCCAGCTAGAGGGCGCGCCGGCCCCCGGGCCCGCCGCCAGCCCCCAGACTCTGGACCACAGT
GGGGCGACGGCGACAGGGGGCGCCTCGGAGTTGAAGACTCCAGCCTCCTCAACTGCGCCCCCCATAAGCT
CCGGGCCCGGGGCGCTGGCCTCTGTGCCCGCCTCTCACCCGGCACACGGCTTGGCACCCCACGAGTCCCA
GCTGCACCTGAAAGGGGACCCCCACTACTCCTTCAACCACCCGTTCTCCATCAACAACCTCATGTCCTCC
TCGGAGCAGCAGCATAAGCTGGACTTCAAGGCATACGAACAGGCACTGCAATACTCGCCTTACGGCTCTA
CGTTGCCCGCCAGCCTGCCTCTAGGCAGCGCCTCGGTGACCACCAGGAGCCCCATCGAGCCCTCAGCCCT
GGAGCCGGCGTACTACCAAGGTGTGTATTCCAGACCCGTCCTAAACACTTCCTACCCAACTTTCTTGTAC
AAAGTGGTTGATATCGGTAAGCCTATCCCTAACCCTCTCCTCGGTCTCGATTCTACGTAGTAATGAACTA
GTCCGTAACTTGAAAGTATTTCGATTTCTTGGCTTTATATATCTTGTGGAAAGGACGATATGTAGCACCT
GAGTCTTCCTCG
