>Addgene plasmid #144841 | TFORF3365 | depositor partial sequence | sequence record 286639 | Barcode
TATGTAGCACCTGAGTCTTCCTCG
